Addgene plasmid #36907: pCA-G-intron(Neo)-T(LNL)
Depositing lab: Liqun Luo. Depositing organization: Stanford University. Publication: Extensions of MADM (Mosaic Analysis with Double Markers) in Mice. Tasic B, Miyamichi K, Hippenmeyer S, Dani VS, Zeng H, Joo W, Zong H, Chen-Tsai Y, Luo L. PLoS One. 2012;7(3):e33332. Epub 2012 Mar 27. 10.1371/journal.pone.0033332 PubMed 22479386.
Backbone
  Vector backbone: pBluescript SK(+)
  Backbone manufacturer: Stratagene
  Backbone size w/o insert (bp): 3000
  Total vector size (bp): 8787
  Vector type: Mammalian Expression
  Selectable markers: Neomycin (select with G418)
Growth in bacteria
  Bacterial resistance: Ampicillin, 100 μg/mL
  Growth temperature: 37°C
  Growth strain: DH5alpha
  Copy number: High Copy
Gene/Insert 1
  Gene/Insert name: GFP (alt name: mut4EGFP)
  Mutation: deleted nucleotides after nucleotide 274
  Promoter: CAG (chicken beta actin promoter and CMV enhancer)
  Cloning method: Unknown
  Sequencing primers: 5′ see sequence; 3′ see sequence
Gene/Insert 2
  Gene/Insert name: tdTomato-3Myc (alt name: tdT-3Myc)
  Mutation: removed start codon
  Promoter: CAG (chicken beta actin promoter and CMV enhancer)
  Tag / fusion protein: 3 Myc tags (C terminal on insert)
  Cloning method: Unknown
  Sequencing primers: 5′ see sequence; 3′ T3
Gene/Insert 3
  Gene/Insert name: beta-globin intron
  Mutation: insertion of loxP-Neo-loxP
  Promoter: CAG (chicken beta actin promoter and CMV enhancer)
  Cloning method: Unknown
  Sequencing primers: 5′ see sequence; 3′ see sequence
Gene/Insert 4
  Gene/Insert name: Neo (alt names: neomycin phosphotransferase; neomycin resistance gene)
  Promoter: SV40
  Cloning method: Unknown
  Sequencing primers: 5′ see sequence; 3′ see sequence
Resource information
  A portion of this plasmid was derived from a plasmid made by: R. Tsien
Terms and licenses: Academic/Nonprofit Terms; Industry Terms: Not Available to Industry
Depositor comments: This is the 'LNL' version of the plasmid. It contains loxP-Neo-loxP in the intron. The 'FLLFLNL' version is also available from Addgene.
How to cite: pCA-G-intron(Neo)-T(LNL) was a gift from Liqun Luo (Addgene plasmid # 36907 ; http://n2t.net/addgene:36907 ; RRID:Addgene_36907)
