[The description below was written by a language model from this plasmid's Addgene catalogue record and pLannotate feature annotations shown in this document.]
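Description:
pCA-G-intron(Neo)-T(LNL) is an 8,787 bp mammalian expression plasmid built on pBluescript SK(+). It is propagated in E. coli through the high-copy ColE1/pUC origin with ampicillin selection (AmpR), and it retains the backbone's f1 origin, the flanking T7 and T3 promoters and lacZα remnants. It comes from work extending the MADM (Mosaic Analysis with Double Markers) system in mice and carries one of the chimeric "split marker" cassettes on which that method depends.

The cassette is driven by the CAG promoter (CMV enhancer, chicken β-actin promoter and its chimeric intron). Downstream lies the N-terminal part of GFP (mut4EGFP), truncated after nucleotide 274; the automated annotation labels this roughly 300 bp stretch as a BFPsol fragment, reflecting shared Aequorea ancestry. This is followed by a β-globin intron and then by tdTomato lacking its own start codon, recorded as carrying three C-terminal Myc tags and terminated by an SV40 poly(A) signal. The intron is interrupted by a loxP-Neo-loxP ("LNL") unit in which the SV40 promoter drives the Tn5 neomycin phosphotransferase gene with an HSV TK poly(A) signal. This unit allows G418 selection in mammalian cells, and an upstream bacterial promoter is also annotated.

Cre can excise the Neo unit, leaving a single loxP within the intron. In the MADM design, such an intronic loxP serves as the site for interchromosomal recombination with a reciprocal cassette, which reconstitutes functional fluorescent markers and labels the daughter cells differentially. The record does not state how the cassette is delivered or which genomic locus is targeted. A related "FLLFLNL" version is noted as being available.
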