Features (pLannotate 1.2.2; 30 found; start..end, strand, type, name):
     33..461     -  rep_origin     f1 ori (sequence partly withheld): f1 bacteriophage origin of replication; arrow indicates direction of (+) strand synthesis
    466..623     -  CDS            lacZα (fragment): LacZα fragment of β-galactosidase; lacZ fragment
    626..644     +  promoter       T7 promoter: promoter for bacteriophage T7 RNA polymerase
    653..694     -  misc_feature   MCS (fragment): pBluescript multiple cloning site
    791..1094    +  enhancer       CMV enhancer: human cytomegalovirus immediate early enhancer
   1096..1373    +  promoter       chicken β-actin promoter: No description available
   1375..2392    +  intron         chimeric intron: chimera between introns from chicken β-actin and rabbit β-globin
   2453..2471    +  misc_feature   MCS (fragment): multiple cloning site
   2485..2787    +  CDS            BFPsol (fragment): BFPsol is a fluorescent protein published in 2006, derived from Aequorea victoria.
   2776..2809    +  protein_bind   loxP: Cre-mediated recombination occurs in the 8-bp core sequence (GCATACAT). Cre recombinase
   2837..2941    +  promoter       AmpR promoter: bla
   2943..3300    +  promoter       SV40 promoter: SV40 enhancer and early promoter
   3335..4129    +  CDS            NeoR/KanR: aminoglycoside phosphotransferase from Tn5; aph(3')-II (or nptII); confers resistance to neomycin, kanamycin, and G418 (Geneticin®)
   4150..4302    +  CDS            ble (fragment): BLE_KLEPN - Experimental evidence at protein level: Swiss-Prot protein existence level 1. Binding protein with a strong affinity to the bleomycin family of antibiotics. Binds to CL990; an antimitotic-antibiotic compound. From Klebsiella pneumoniae.
   4361..4408    +  polyA_signal   HSV TK poly(A) signal: herpes simplex virus thymidine kinase polyadenylation signal (Cole and Stacy, 1985)
   4499..4515    -  polyA_signal   bGH poly(A) signal (fragment): bovine growth hormone polyadenylation signal
   4594..4627    +  protein_bind   loxP: Cre-mediated recombination occurs in the 8-bp core sequence (GCATACAT). Cre recombinase
   4628..4707    +  intron         chimeric intron (fragment): chimera between introns from human β-globin and immunoglobulin heavy chain genes
   4747..6171    +  CDS            tdTomato: tdTomato is a basic (constitutively fluorescent) orange fluorescent protein published in 2004, derived from Discosoma sp.. It is reported to be a somewhat slowly-maturing tandem dimer with low acid sensitivity.
   6306..6390    +  CDS            large T antigen (fragment): large T antigen from SV40 (simian virus 40)
   6413..6534    +  polyA_signal   SV40 poly(A) signal: SV40 polyadenylation signal
   6554..6589    -  misc_feature   MCS (fragment): pBluescript multiple cloning site
   6602..6620    -  promoter       T3 promoter: promoter for bacteriophage T3 RNA polymerase
   6665..6681    -  protein_bind   lac operator: The lac repressor binds to the lac operator to inhibit transcription in E. coli. This inhibition can be relieved by adding lactose or isopropyl-β-D-thiogalactopyranoside (IPTG). lac repressor encoded by lacI
   6689..6719    -  promoter       lac promoter: promoter for the E. coli lac operon
   6734..6755    -  protein_bind   CAP binding site: CAP binding activates transcription in the presence of cAMP. E. coli catabolite activator protein
   6768..6860    -  CDS            lacI (fragment): lac repressor; lacI; The lac repressor binds to the lac operator to inhibit transcription in E. coli. This inhibition can be relieved by adding lactose or isopropyl-β-D-thiogalactopyranoside (IPTG).
   7043..7631    -  rep_origin     ori: high-copy-number ColE1/pMB1/pBR322/pUC origin of replication
   7802..8662    -  CDS            AmpR: β-lactamase; bla; confers resistance to ampicillin, carbenicillin, and related antibiotics
   8663..8767    -  promoter       AmpR promoter: bla
>Addgene plasmid #36907 | pCA-G-intron(Neo)-T(LNL) | depositor full sequence | sequence record 46143 | pCA-G-intron(Neo)-T(LNL) sequence 8787 bps
CACCTAAATTGTAAGCGTTAATATTTTGTTAAAATTCGCGTTAAATTTTTGTTAAATCAGCTCATTTTTT
AACCAATAGGCCGAAATCGGCAAAATCCCTTATAAATCAAAAGAATAGACCGAGATAGGGT
[37 nt withheld, positions 132-168]
AAAGAACGTGGACTCCAACGTCAAAGG
[49 nt withheld, positions 196-244]
T
[91 nt withheld, positions 246-336]
G
[124 nt withheld, positions 338-461]
CCCATTCGCCATTCAGGCTGCGCAACTGTTGGGAAGGGCGATCGGTGCGGGCCTCTTCGCTATTACGCCA
GCTGGCGAAAGGGGGATGTGCTGCAAGGCGATTAAGTTGGGTAACGCCAGGGTTTTCCCAGTCACGACGT
TGTAAAACGACGGCCAGTGAATTGTAATACGACTCACTATAGGGCGAATTGGGTACCGGGCCCCCCCTCG
AGGTCGACGGTATCGATAAGCTTCCCTTAATTAACCGTTTAAACAATTCTGCAGGAATCTAGTTATTAAT
AGTAATCAATTACGGGGTCATTAGTTCATAGCCCATATATGGAGTTCCGCGTTACATAACTTACGGTAAA
TGGCCCGCCTGGCTGACCGCCCAACGACCCCCGCCCATTGACGTCAATAATGACGTATGTTCCCATAGTA
ACGCCAATAGGGACTTTCCATTGACGTCAATGGGTGGAGTATTTACGGTAAACTGCCCACTTGGCAGTAC
ATCAAGTGTATCATATGCCAAGTACGCCCCCTATTGACGTCAATGACGGTAAATGGCCCGCCTGGCATTA
TGCCCAGTACATGACCTTATGGGACTTTCCTACTTGGCAGTACATCTACGTATTAGTCATCGCTATTACC
ATGGTCGAGGTGAGCCCCACGTTCTGCTTCACTCTCCCCATCTCCCCCCCCTCCCCACCCCCAATTTTGT
ATTTATTTATTTTTTAATTATTTTGTGCAGCGATGGGGGCGGGGGGGGGGGGGGGGCGCGCGCCAGGCGG
GGCGGGGCGGGGCGAGGGGCGGGGCGGGGCGAGGCGGAGAGGTGCGGCGGCAGCCAATCAGAGCGGCGCG
CTCCGAAAGTTTCCTTTTATGGCGAGGCGGCGGCGGCGGCGGCCCTATAAAAAGCGAAGCGCGCGGCGGG
CGGGGAGTCGCTGCGACGCTGCCTTCGCCCCGTGCCCCGCTCCGCCGCCGCCTCGCGCCGCCCGCCCCGG
CTCTGACTGACCGCGTTACTCCCACAGGTGAGCGGGCGGGACGGCCCTTCTCCTCCGGGCTGTAATTAGC
GCTTGGTTTAATGACGGCTTGTTTCTTTTCTGTGGCTGCGTGAAAGCCTTGAGGGGCTCCGGGAGGGCCC
TTTGTGCGGGGGGAGCGGCTCGGGGGGTGCGTGCGTGTGTGTGTGCGTGGGGAGCGCCGCGTGCGGCTCC
GCGCTGCCCGGCGGCTGTGAGCGCTGCGGGCGCGGCGCGGGGCTTTGTGCGCTCCGCAGTGTGCGCGAGG
GGAGCGCGGCCGGGGGCGGTGCCCCGCGGTGCGGGGGGGGCTGCGAGGGGAACAAAGGCTGCGTGCGGGG
TGTGTGCGTGGGGGGGTGAGCAGGGGGTGTGGGCGCGTCGGTCGGGCTGCAACCCCCCCTGCACCCCCCT
CCCCGAGTTGCTGAGCACGGCCCGGCTTCGGGTGCGGGGCTCCGTACGGGGCGTGGCGCGGGGCTCGCCG
TGCCGGGCGGGGGGTGGCGGCAGGTGGGGGTGCCGGGCGGGGCGGGGCCGCCTCGGGCCGGGGAGGGCTC
GGGGGAGGGGCGCGGCGGCCCCCGGAGCGCCGGCGGCTGTCGAGGCGCGGCGAGCCGCAGCCATTGCCTT
TTATGGTAATCGTGCGAGAGGGCGCAGGGACTTCCTTTGTCCCAAATCTGTGCGGAGCCGAAATCTGGGA
GGCGCCGCCGCACCCCCTCTAGCGGGCGCGGGGCGAAGCGGTGCGGCGCCGGCAGGAAGGAAATGGGCGG
GGAGGGCCTTCGTGCGTCGCCGCGCCGCCGTCCCCTTCTCCCTCTCCAGCCTCGGGGCTGTCCGCGGGGG
GACGGCTGCCTTCGGGGGGGACGGGGCAGGGCGGGGTTCGGCTTCTGGCGTGTGACCGGCGGCTCTAGAG
CCTCTGCTAACCATGTTCATGCCTTCTTCTTTTTCCTACAGCTCCTGGGCAACGTGCTGGTTATTGTGCT
GTCTCATCATTTTGGCAAAGAATTGATTTGATACCGCGGGCCCGGGATCCGATATCCGCCACCATGGTGA
GCAAGGGCGAGGAGCTGTTCACCGGGGTGGTGCCCATCCTGGTCGAGCTGGACGGCGACGTAAACGGCCA
CAAGTTCAGCGTGTCCGGCGAGGGCGAGGGCGATGCCACCTACGGCAAGCTGACCCTGAAGTTCATCTGC
ACCACCGGCAAGCTGCCCGTGCCCTGGCCCACCCTCGTGACCACCCTGACCTACGGCGTGCAGTGCTTCA
GCCGCTACCCCGACCACATGAAGCAGCACGACTTCTTCAAGTCCGCCATGCCCGAAGGTTGGTATCAAAG
ATCTATAACTTCGTATAGCATACATTATACGAAGTTATTCAGGTGGCACTTTTCGGGGAAATGTGCGCGG
AACCCCTATTTGTTTATTTTTCTAAATACATTCAAATATGTATCCGCTCATGAGACAATAACCCTGATAA
ATGCTTCAATAATATTGAAAAAGGAAGAGTCCTGAGGCGGAAAGAACCAGCTGTGGAATGTGTGTCAGTT
AGGGTGTGGAAAGTCCCCAGGCTCCCCAGCAGGCAGAAGTATGCAAAGCATGCATCTCAATTAGTCAGCA
ACCAGGTGTGGAAAGTCCCCAGGCTCCCCAGCAGGCAGAAGTATGCAAAGCATGCATCTCAATTAGTCAG
CAACCATAGTCCCGCCCCTAACTCCGCCCATCCCGCCCCTAACTCCGCCCAGTTCCGCCCATTCTCCGCC
CCATGGCTGACTAATTTTTTTTATTTATGCAGAGGCCGAGGCCGCCTCGGCCTCTGAGCTATTCCAGAAG
TAGTGAGGAGGCTTTTTTGGAGGCCTAGGCTTTTGCAAAGATCGATCAAGAGACAGGATGAGGATCGTTT
CGCATGATTGAACAAGATGGATTGCACGCAGGTTCTCCGGCCGCTTGGGTGGAGAGGCTATTCGGCTATG
ACTGGGCACAACAGACAATCGGCTGCTCTGATGCCGCCGTGTTCCGGCTGTCAGCGCAGGGGCGCCCGGT
TCTTTTTGTCAAGACCGACCTGTCCGGTGCCCTGAATGAACTGCAAGACGAGGCAGCGCGGCTATCGTGG
CTGGCCACGACGGGCGTTCCTTGCGCAGCTGTGCTCGACGTTGTCACTGAAGCGGGAAGGGACTGGCTGC
TATTGGGCGAAGTGCCGGGGCAGGATCTCCTGTCATCTCACCTTGCTCCTGCCGAGAAAGTATCCATCAT
GGCTGATGCAATGCGGCGGCTGCATACGCTTGATCCGGCTACCTGCCCATTCGACCACCAAGCGAAACAT
CGCATCGAGCGAGCACGTACTCGGATGGAAGCCGGTCTTGTCGATCAGGATGATCTGGACGAAGAGCATC
AGGGGCTCGCGCCAGCCGAACTGTTCGCCAGGCTCAAGGCGAGCATGCCCGACGGCGAGGATCTCGTCGT
GACCCATGGCGATGCCTGCTTGCCGAATATCATGGTGGAAAATGGCCGCTTTTCTGGATTCATCGACTGT
GGCCGGCTGGGTGTGGCGGACCGCTATCAGGACATAGCGTTGGCTACCCGTGATATTGCTGAAGAGCTTG
GCGGCGAATGGGCTGACCGCTTCCTCGTGCTTTACGGTATCGCCGCTCCCGATTCGCAGCGCATCGCCTT
CTATCGCCTTCTTGACGAGTTCTTCTGAGCGGGACTCTGGGGTTCGAAATGACCGACCAAGCGACGCCCA
ACCTGCCATCACGAGATTTCGATTCCACCGCCGCCTTCTATGAAAGGTTGGGCTTCGGAATCGTTTTCCG
GGACGCCGGCTGGATGATCCTCCAGCGCGGGGATCTCATGCTGGAGTTCTTCGCCCACCCTAGGGGGAGG
CTAACTGAAACACGGAAGGAGACAATACCGGAAGGAACCCGCGCTATGACGGCAATAAAAAGACAGAATA
AAACGCACGGTGTTGGGTCGTTTGTTCATAAACGCGGGGTTCGGTCCCAGGGCTGGCACTCTGTCGATAC
CCCACCGAGACCCCATTGGGGCCAATACGCCCGCGTTTCTTCCTTTTCCCCACCCCACCCCCCAAGTTCG
GGTGAAGGCCCAGGGCTCGCAGCCAACGTCGGGGCGGCAGGCCCTGCCATAGCCTCAGGTTACTCAGGAT
CTATAACTTCGTATAGCATACATTATACGAAGTTATGGTTACAAGACAGGTTTAAGGAGACCAATAGAAA
CTGGGCATGTGGAGACAGAGAAGACTCTTGGGTTTCTGATAGGCACTGACTCTCTCTGCCTATTGGTCTA
TTTTCCCACCCTTAGGTGAGTAAGGGCGAGGAGGTCATCAAAGAGTTCATGCGCTTCAAGGTGCGCATGG
AGGGCTCCATGAACGGCCACGAGTTCGAGATCGAGGGCGAGGGCGAGGGCCGCCCCTACGAGGGCACCCA
GACCGCCAAGCTGAAGGTGACCAAGGGCGGCCCCCTGCCCTTCGCCTGGGACATCCTGTCCCCCCAGTTC
ATGTACGGCTCCAAGGCGTACGTGAAGCACCCCGCCGACATCCCCGATTACAAGAAGCTGTCCTTCCCCG
AGGGCTTCAAGTGGGAGCGCGTGATGAACTTCGAGGACGGCGGTCTGGTGACCGTGACCCAGGACTCCTC
CCTGCAGGACGGCACGCTGATCTACAAGGTGAAGATGCGCGGCACCAACTTCCCCCCCGACGGCCCCGTA
ATGCAGAAGAAGACCATGGGCTGGGAGGCCTCCACCGAGCGCCTGTACCCCCGCGACGGCGTGCTGAAGG
GCGAGATCCACCAGGCCCTGAAGCTGAAGGACGGCGGCCACTACCTGGTGGAGTTCAAGACCATCTACAT
GGCCAAGAAGCCCGTGCAACTGCCCGGCTACTACTACGTGGACACCAAGCTGGACATCACCTCCCACAAC
GAGGACTACACCATCGTGGAACAGTACGAGCGCTCCGAGGGCCGCCACCACCTGTTCCTGGGGCATGGCA
CCGGCAGCACCGGCAGCGGCAGCTCCGGCACCGCCTCCTCCGAGGACAACAACATGGCCGTCATCAAAGA
GTTCATGCGCTTCAAGGTGCGCATGGAGGGCTCCATGAACGGCCACGAGTTCGAGATCGAGGGCGAGGGC
GAGGGCCGCCCCTACGAGGGCACCCAGACCGCCAAGCTGAAGGTGACCAAGGGCGGCCCCCTGCCCTTCG
CCTGGGACATCCTGTCCCCCCAGTTCATGTACGGCTCCAAGGCGTACGTGAAGCACCCCGCCGACATCCC
CGATTACAAGAAGCTGTCCTTCCCCGAGGGCTTCAAGTGGGAGCGCGTGATGAACTTCGAGGACGGCGGT
CTGGTGACCGTGACCCAGGACTCCTCCCTGCAGGACGGCACGCTGATCTACAAGGTGAAGATGCGCGGCA
CCAACTTCCCCCCCGACGGCCCCGTAATGCAGAAGAAGACCATGGGCTGGGAGGCCTCCACCGAGCGCCT
GTACCCCCGCGACGGCGTGCTGAAGGGCGAGATCCACCAGGCCCTGAAGCTGAAGGACGGCGGCCGCTAC
CTGGTGGAGTTCAAGACCATCTACATGGCCAAGAAGCCCGTGCAACTGCCCGGCTACTACTACGTGGACA
CCAAGCTGGACATCACCTCCCACAACGAGGACTACACCATCGTGGAACAGTACGAGCGCTCCGAGGGCCG
CCACCACCTGTTCCTGTACGGCATGGACGAGCTGTACAAGAGATCCTTAGAGCAGAAACTCATTAGCGAG
GAGGACCTGAACAGCGAACAGAAACTCATTTCCGAAGAGGATCTCAACTCCGAGCAGAAGCTGATCAGCG
AGGAGGACCTGAGATCCTGAGAATTCTAGATAACTGATCATAATCAGCCATACCACATTTGTAGAGGTTT
TACTTGCTTTAAAAAACCTCCCACACCTCCCCCTGAACCTGAAACATAAAATGAATGCAATTGTTGTTGT
TAACTTGTTTATTGCAGCTTATAATGGTTACAAATAAAGCAATAGCATCACAAATTTCACAAATAAAGCA
TTTTTTTCACTGCATTCTAGTTGTGGTTTGTCCAAACTCATCAATGTATCTTATTTAAATTGGGCGCGCC
CAACTAGTTCTAGAGCGGCCGCCACCGCGGTGGAGCTCCAGCTTTTGTTCCCTTTAGTGAGGGTTAATTT
CGAGCTTGGCGTAATCATGGTCATAGCTGTTTCCTGTGTGAAATTGTTATCCGCTCACAATTCCACACAA
CATACGAGCCGGAAGCATAAAGTGTAAAGCCTGGGGTGCCTAATGAGTGAGCTAACTCACATTAATTGCG
TTGCGCTCACTGCCCGCTTTCCAGTCGGGAAACCTGTCGTGCCAGCTGCATTAATGAATCGGCCAACGCG
CGGGGAGAGGCGGTTTGCGTATTGGGCGCTCTTCCGCTTCCTCGCTCACTGACTCGCTGCGCTCGGTCGT
TCGGCTGCGGCGAGCGGTATCAGCTCACTCAAAGGCGGTAATACGGTTATCCACAGAATCAGGGGATAAC
GCAGGAAAGAACATGTGAGCAAAAGGCCAGCAAAAGGCCAGGAACCGTAAAAAGGCCGCGTTGCTGGCGT
TTTTCCATAGGCTCCGCCCCCCTGACGAGCATCACAAAAATCGACGCTCAAGTCAGAGGTGGCGAAACCC
GACAGGACTATAAAGATACCAGGCGTTTCCCCCTGGAAGCTCCCTCGTGCGCTCTCCTGTTCCGACCCTG
CCGCTTACCGGATACCTGTCCGCCTTTCTCCCTTCGGGAAGCGTGGCGCTTTCTCATAGCTCACGCTGTA
GGTATCTCAGTTCGGTGTAGGTCGTTCGCTCCAAGCTGGGCTGTGTGCACGAACCCCCCGTTCAGCCCGA
CCGCTGCGCCTTATCCGGTAACTATCGTCTTGAGTCCAACCCGGTAAGACACGACTTATCGCCACTGGCA
GCAGCCACTGGTAACAGGATTAGCAGAGCGAGGTATGTAGGCGGTGCTACAGAGTTCTTGAAGTGGTGGC
CTAACTACGGCTACACTAGAAGGACAGTATTTGGTATCTGCGCTCTGCTGAAGCCAGTTACCTTCGGAAA
AAGAGTTGGTAGCTCTTGATCCGGCAAACAAACCACCGCTGGTAGCGGTGGTTTTTTTGTTTGCAAGCAG
CAGATTACGCGCAGAAAAAAAGGATCTCAAGAAGATCCTTTGATCTTTTCTACGGGGTCTGACGCTCAGT
GGAACGAAAACTCACGTTAAGGGATTTTGGTCATGAGATTATCAAAAAGGATCTTCACCTAGATCCTTTT
AAATTAAAAATGAAGTTTTAAATCAATCTAAAGTATATATGAGTAAACTTGGTCTGACAGTTACCAATGC
TTAATCAGTGAGGCACCTATCTCAGCGATCTGTCTATTTCGTTCATCCATAGTTGCCTGACTCCCCGTCG
TGTAGATAACTACGATACGGGAGGGCTTACCATCTGGCCCCAGTGCTGCAATGATACCGCGAGACCCACG
CTCACCGGCTCCAGATTTATCAGCAATAAACCAGCCAGCCGGAAGGGCCGAGCGCAGAAGTGGTCCTGCA
ACTTTATCCGCCTCCATCCAGTCTATTAATTGTTGCCGGGAAGCTAGAGTAAGTAGTTCGCCAGTTAATA
GTTTGCGCAACGTTGTTGCCATTGCTACAGGCATCGTGGTGTCACGCTCGTCGTTTGGTATGGCTTCATT
CAGCTCCGGTTCCCAACGATCAAGGCGAGTTACATGATCCCCCATGTTGTGCAAAAAAGCGGTTAGCTCC
TTCGGTCCTCCGATCGTTGTCAGAAGTAAGTTGGCCGCAGTGTTATCACTCATGGTTATGGCAGCACTGC
ATAATTCTCTTACTGTCATGCCATCCGTAAGATGCTTTTCTGTGACTGGTGAGTACTCAACCAAGTCATT
CTGAGAATAGTGTATGCGGCGACCGAGTTGCTCTTGCCCGGCGTCAATACGGGATAATACCGCGCCACAT
AGCAGAACTTTAAAAGTGCTCATCATTGGAAAACGTTCTTCGGGGCGAAAACTCTCAAGGATCTTACCGC
TGTTGAGATCCAGTTCGATGTAACCCACTCGTGCACCCAACTGATCTTCAGCATCTTTTACTTTCACCAG
CGTTTCTGGGTGAGCAAAAACAGGAAGGCAAAATGCCGCAAAAAAGGGAATAAGGGCGACACGGAAATGT
TGAATACTCATACTCTTCCTTTTTCAATATTATTGAAGCATTTATCAGGGTTATTGTCTCATGAGCGGAT
ACATATTTGAATGTATTTAGAAAAATAAACAAATAGGGGTTCCGCGCACATTTCCCCGAAAAGTGC
