>Addgene plasmid #36907 | pCA-G-intron(Neo)-T(LNL) | addgene partial sequence | sequence record 49920 | TK-pA-R 5'-ttgtctccttccgtgtttca-3'
CATGAGATCCCCGCGCTGGAGGATCATCCAGCCGGCGTCCCGGAAAACGATTCCGAAGCCCAACCTTTCA
TAGAAGGCGGCGGTGGAATCGAAATCTCGTGATGGCAGGTTGGGCGTCGCTTGGTCGGTCATTTCGAACC
CCAGAGTCCCGCTCAGAAGAACTCGTCAAGAAGGCGATAGAAGGCGATGCGCTGCGAATCGGGAGCGGCG
ATACCGTAAAGCACGAGGAAGCGGTCAGCCCATTCGCCGCCAAGCTCTTCAGCAATATCACGGGTAGCCA
ACGCTATGTCCTGATAGCGGTCCGCCACACCCAGCCGGCCACAGTCGATGAATCCAGAAAAGCGGCCATT
TTCCACCATGATATTCGGCAAGCAGGCATCGCCATGGGTCACGACGAGATCCTCGCCGTCGGGCATGCTC
GCCTTGAGCCTGGCGAACAGTTCGGCTGGCGCGAGCCCCTGATGCTCTTCGTCCAGATCATCCTGATCGA
CAAGACCGGCTTCCATCCGAGTACGTGCTCGCTCGATGCGATGTTTCGCTTGGTGGTCGAATGGGCAGGT
AGCCGGATCAAGCGTATGCAGCCGCCGCATTGCATCAGCCATGATGGATACTTTCTCGGCAGGAGCAAGG
TGAGATGACAGGAGATCCTGCCCCGGCACTTCGCCCAATAGCAGCCAGTCCCTTCCCGCTTCAGTGACAA
CGTCGAGCACAGCTGCGCAAGGAACGCCCGTCGTGGCCAGCCACGATAGCCGCGCTGCCTCGTCTTGCAG
TTCATTCAGGGCACCGGACAGGTCGGTCTTGACAAAAAGA
