>Addgene plasmid #36907 | pCA-G-intron(Neo)-T(LNL) | addgene partial sequence | sequence record 49927 | SV40pA-R 5'-GAAATTTGTGATGCTATTGC-3'
GTTAACAACAACAATTGCATTCATTTTATGTTTCAGGTTCAGGGGGAGGTGTGGGAGGTTTTTTAAAGCA
AGTAAAACCTCTACAAATGTGGTATGGCTGATTATGATCAGTTATCTAGAATTCTCAGGATCTCAGGTCC
TCCTCGCTGATCAGCTTCTGCTCGGAGTTGAGATCCTCTTCGGAAATGAGTTTCTGTTCGCTGTTCAGGT
CCTCCTCGCTAATGAGTTTCTGCTCTAAGGATCTCTTGTACAGCTCGTCCATGCCGTACAGGAACAGGTG
GTGGCGGCCCTCGGAGCGCTCGTACTGTTCCACGATGGTGTAGTCCTCGTTGTGGGAGGTGATGTCCAGC
TTGGTGTCCACGTAGTAGTAGCCGGGCAGTTGCACGGGCTTCTTGGCCATGTAGATGGTCTTGAACTCCA
CCAGGTAGCGGCCGCCGTCCTTCAGCTTCAGGGCCTGGTGGATCTCGCCCTTCAGCACGCCGTCGCGGGG
GTACAGGCGCTCGGTGGAGGCCTCCCAGCCCATGGTCTTCTTCTGCATTACGGGGCCGTCGGGGGGGAAG
TTGGTGCCGCGCATCTTCACCTTGTAGATCAGCGTGCCGTCCTGCAGGGAGGAGTCCTGGGTCACGGTCA
CCAGACCGCCGTCCTCGAAGTTCATCACGCGCTCCCACTTGAAGCCCTCGGGGAAGGACAGCTTCTTGTA
ATCGGGGATGTCGGCGGGGTGCTTCACGTACGCCTTGGAGCCGTACATGAACTGGGGGGACAGGATGTCC
CAGGCGAAGGGCAG
