>Addgene plasmid #36907 | pCA-G-intron(Neo)-T(LNL) | addgene partial sequence | sequence record 51144 | pBABE-3
TTTTCATATTATTGAAGCATTTATCAGGGTTATTGTCTCATGAGCGGATACATATTTGAATGTATTTAGA
AAAATAAACAAATAGGGGTTCCGCGCACATTTCCCCGAAAAGTGCCACCTGAATAACTTCGTATAATGTA
TGCTATACGAAGTTATAGATCTTTGATACCAACCTTCGGGCATGGCGGACTTGAAGAAGTCGTGCTGCTT
CATGTGGTCGGGGTAGCGGCTGAAGCACTGCACGCCGTAGGTCAGGGTGGTCACGAGGGTGGGCCAGGGC
ACGGGCAGCTTGCCGGTGGTGCAGATGAACTTCAGGGTCAGCTTGCCGTAGGTGGCATCGCCCTCGCCCT
CGCCGGACACGCTGAACTTGTGGCCGTTTACGTCGCCGTCCAGCTCGACCAGGATGGGCACCACCCCGGT
GAACAGCTCCTCGCCCTTGCTCACCATGGTGGCGGATATCGGATCCCGGGCCCGCGGTATCAAATCAATT
CTTTGCCAAAATGATGAGACAGCACAATAACCAGCACGTTGCCCAGGAGCTGTAGGAAAAAGAAGAAGGC
ATGAACATGGTTAGCAGAGGCTCTAGAGCCGCCGGTCACACGCCAGAAGCCGAACCCCGCCCTGCCCCGT
CCCCCCCGAAGGCAGCCGTCCCCCCGCGGACAGCCCCGAGGCTGGAGAGGGAGAAGGGGACGGCGGCGCG
GCGACGCACGAAGGCCCTCCCCG
